>Addgene plasmid #127259 | Met133ILeu ELL2 | addgene full sequence | sequence record 249719 | Addgene NGS Result
TAATACGACTCACTATAGGGCGAATTGGAGCTCCACCGCGGTGGCGGCCGCATAACTTCGTATAGCATAC
ATTATACGAAGTTATGGATCAGGCCAAATCGGCCGAGCTCGAATTCGTCGAGAGCGGGATAAGTTGGCGC
GTCACCTAGACGTCAGCCTCTTACCTCTCGGACGTCCCGTCCCAGGAGCAAAACTCTAGTGACTTTGGGC
CCGCCCCCGTGAGAGTGGAGGGCGGCCGATGAGGGCGGTTCTGAAGGGAACAAGACCAATGAGACGAGCC
CGGGGCGGGGCGCGGGGCCGGAGGGTGGGGCGGGTGGCGGCGGTGGCAGTCCGAGGTCTGGCTCCGCGCA
GTATATGACAGTACGTCAGCAGCGGGATGGCCCTAGCAGTGGCGGCGGCTGCAGAAGCCCAAGCAGCCGC
GGCCGCAGTGGAGGCTAGAGCCGGAGCGGCGGCGGCGGCGGCACCCCGGGGAGTTTAAGATGGCGGCGGG
GGGGACAGGGGGCCTGCGGGAGGAGCAGCGCTATGGGCTGTCGTGCGGACGGCTGGGGCAGGACAACATC
ACCGTACTGCATGTGAAGCTCACCGAGACGGCGATCCGGGCGCTCGAGACTTACCAGAGCCACAAGAATT
TAATTCCTTTTCGACCTTCAATCCAGTTCCAAGGACTCCACGGGCTTGTCAAAATTCCCAAAAATGATCC
CCTCAATGAAGTTCATAACTTTAACTTTTATTTGTCAAATGTGGGCAAAGACAACCCTCAGGGCAGCTTT
GACTGCATCCAGCAAACATTCTCCAGCTCTGGAGCCTCCCAGCTCAATTGCCTGGGATTTATACAAGATA
AAATTACAGTGTGTGCAACAAACGACTCGTATCAGATCACACGAGAAAGAATGACCCAGGCAGAGGAGGA
ATCCCGCAACCGAAGCACAAAAGTTATCAAACCCGGTGGACCATATGTAGGGAAAAGAGTGCAAATTCGG
AAAGCACCTCAAGCTGTTTCAGATACAGTTCCTGAGAGGAAAAGGTCAACCCCCATGAACCCTGCAAATA
CAATTCGAAAGACACATAGCAGCAGCACCATCTCTCAGAGGCCATACAGGGACAGGGTGATTCACTTACT
GGCCCTGAAGGCCTACAAGAAACCGGAGCTACTTGCTAGACTCCAGAAAGATGGTGTCAATCAAAAAGAC
AAGAACTCCCTGGGAGCAATTCTGCAACAGGTAGCCAATCTGAATTCTAAGGACCTCTCATATACCTTAA
AGGATTATGTTTTTAAAGAGCTTCAAAGAGACTGGCCTGGATACAGTGAAATAGACAGACGGTCATTGGA
GTCAGTGCTCTCTAGAAAACTAAATCCGTCTCAGAATGCTACAGGCACCAGCCGTTCAGAATCTCCTGTA
TGTTCTAGTAGAGATGCTGTATCTTCTCCTCAGAAACGGCTTTTGGATTCAGAGTTTATTGATCCTTTAA
TGAATAAAAAAGCCCGAATATCTCACCTGACGAACAGAGTACCACCAACACTAAATGGTCATTTGAATCC
CACCAGTGAAAAATCGGCTGCAGGCCTCCCACTGCCCCCTGCGGCTGCTGCCATCCCCACCCCTCCACCG
CTGCCTTCAACCTATCTGCCCATCTCACATCCTCCTCAGATTGTAAATTCTAACTCCAACTCCCCTAGCA
CTCCAGAAGGCCGGGGGACTCAAGACCTACCTGTTGACAGTTTTAGTCAAAACGATAGTATCTATGAGGA
CCAGCAAGACAAATATACCTCTAGGACTTCTCTGGAAACCTTACCCCCTGGTTCCGTTCTACTAAAGTGT
CCAAAGCCTATGGAAGAAAACCATTCAATGTCTCACAAAAAGTCCAAAAAGAAGTCTAAAAAACATAAGG
AAAAGGACCAAATAAAAAAGCACGACATTGAGACTATTGAGGAAAAGGAGGAAGATCTTAAGAGAGAAGA
GGAAATTGCCAAGCTAAATAACTCCAGTCCAAATTCCAGTGGAGGAGTTAAAGAGGATTGCACTGCCTCC
ATGGAACCTTCAGCAATTGAACTCCCAGATTATTTGATAAAATATATCGCTATCGTCTCCTATGAGCAAC
GCCAGAATTATAAGGATGACTTCAATGCAGAGTATGATGAGTACAGAGCTTTGCATGCCAGGATGGAGAC
TGTAGCTAGAAGATTTATCAAACTAGATGCACAAAGAAAGCGCCTTTCTCCAGGCTCAAAAGAGTATCAG
AATGTTCATGAAGAAGTCTTACAAGAATATCAGAAGATAAAGCAGTCTAGTCCCAATTACCATGAAGAAA
AATACAGATGTGAATATCTTCATAACAAGCTGGCTCACATCAAAAGGCTAATAGGTGAATTTGACCAACA
GCAAGCAGAGTCATGGTCCTAGAACTCTGCTTGGACCAGAAGATGTGAATAAACTTAAGCTTGGAAAAAA
AAAAAAAAAAAAAAAAAAAAAAACGCGTAACCCCCCATTGCAATGGTTGCCTTAAGGTGTTTGCTAGTTG
TGTACATAGTGTGGTTAATCATTAGCTACACTGCTTCCCACTTGATTAGAGCAATGGGAAGCATACTGTG
GCCTACCAGCATCTGGAAGTGTGTGCTCGATCTGTATGTGTGCAGAGGTGGTGTGGATGTGAGCGTGCAT
GAAGGAAAAAAAGCTGCTACTCCTAGTAGGCCAAACGCTCAGGTTAAACAACTGACGAGTGTTACTGTAG
GGTGTTTTTTTGTTTTTTTGTTTTTTTTCTTCTATCAAATTGCTACTTTTGTTGTGGAAGACAAAAGCAT
TTCCATTTCAACGAGTTTGTCAGCTTTATTAATGTTGGGCAAAAATTGATATGTCATGAAAATGAAACAG
ATCTATAGTTTTGGGACAAAATTATAAAATGAAATGTGTAGGTAACCTATTTATATACTGCTATAAAGTA
TTTTTTGAAGAGAGATATGCAAAGAAGCTATTACCTACATAAGAGGTATATTTAAAGATTTTTTTTTTTT
CATCCTGGTGCCAGGAATATAAAAAAGAGTGGATATATTTAACCATAACATACTGTGATTCATCAAACAG
CACAAACTTTCATTTCATGGAGTTTATCTGTTGACATTGATTTAAACTGTCACTTGTTTTATCATGTGGG
AACATAAGTTATGTGGTCAAAAATATAAGGATTTTGAATTAATGTTGATTCAAGTTGTATTGTCTTTTCA
AAGTGCTGCCAGTTGAAAAGGGAAGCATTATGTTTACAAATCTGTTTTGAAATGTTTGCCAAAATTTTGG
TAGTGTCTTTAATAAAGATGTTTGTCTCCAGCATCCAGNAAAAAAAAAAAAAAAACTCTCCAGCGCTGGA
TCCGGCCATAAGGGCCTGATCCTTCGAGGGGGGGCCCGGTACCAGCTTTTGTTCCCTTTAGTGAGGGTTA
ATTTCGAGCTTGGCGTAATCATGGTCATAGCTGTTTCCTGTGTGAAATTGTTATCCGCTCACAATTCCAC
ACAACATACGAGCCGGAAGCATAAAGTGTAAAGCCTGGGGTGCCTAATGAGTGAGCTAACTCACATTAAT
TGCGTTGCGCTCACTGCCCGCTTTCCAGTCGGGAAACCTGTCGTGCCAGCTGCATTAATGAATCGGCCAA
CGCGCGGGGAGAGGCGGTTTGCGTATTGGGCGCTCTTCCGCTTCCTCGCTCACTGACTCGCTGCGCTCGG
TCGTTCGGCTGCGGCGAGCGGTATCAGCTCACTCAAAGGCGGTAATACGGTTATCCACAGAATCAGGGGA
TAACGCAGGAAAGAACATGTGAGCAAAAGGCCAGCAAAAGGCCAGGAACCGTAAAAAGGCCGCGTTGCTG
GCGTTTTTCCATAGGCTCCGCCCCCCTGACGAGCATCACAAAAATCGACGCTCAAGTCAGAGGTGGCGAA
ACCCGACAGGACTATAAAGATACCAGGCGTTTCCCCCTGGAAGCTCCCTCGTGCGCTCTCCTGTTCCGAC
CCTGCCGCTTACCGGATACCTGTCCGCCTTTCTCCCTTCGGGAAGCGTGGCGCTTTCTCATAGCTCACGC
TGTAGGTATCTCAGTTCGGTGTAGGTCGTTCGCTCCAAGCTGGGCTGTGTGCACGAACCCCCCGTTCAGC
CCGACCGCTGCGCCTTATCCGGTAACTATCGTCTTGAGTCCAACCCGGTAAGACACGACTTATCGCCACT
GGCAGCAGCCACTGGTAACAGGATTAGCAGAGCGAGGTATGTAGGCGGTGCTACAGAGTTCTTGAAGTGG
TGGCCTAACTACGGCTACACTAGAAGAACAGTATTTGGTATCTGCGCTCTGCTGAAGCCAGTTACCTTCG
GAAAAAGAGTTGGTAGCTCTTGATCCGGCAAACAAACCACCGCTGGTAGCGGTGGTTTTTTTGTTTGCAA
GCAGCAGATTACGCGCAGAAAAAAAGGATCTCAAGAAGATCCTTTGATCTTTTCTACGGGGTCTGACGCT
CAGTGGAACGAAAACTCACGTTAAGGGATTTTGGTCATGAGATTATCAAAAAGGATCTTCACCTAGATCC
TTTTAAATTAAAAATGAAGTTTTAAATCAATCTAAAGTATATATGAGTAAACTTGGTCTGACAGTTACCA
ATGCTTAATCAGTGAGGCACCTATCTCAGCGATCTGTCTATTTCGTTCATCCATAGTTGCCTGACTCCCC
GTCGTGTAGATAACTACGATACGGGAGGGCTTACCATCTGGCCCCAGTGCTGCAATGATACCGCGAGACC
CACGCTCACCGGCTCCAGATTTATCAGCAATAAACCAGCCAGCCGGAAGGGCCGAGCGCAGAAGTGGTCC
TGCAACTTTATCCGCCTCCATCCAGTCTATTAATTGTTGCCGGGAAGCTAGAGTAAGTAGTTCGCCAGTT
AATAGTTTGCGCAACGTTGTTGCCATTGCTACAGGCATCGTGGTGTCACGCTCGTCGTTTGGTATGGCTT
CATTCAGCTCCGGTTCCCAACGATCAAGGCGAGTTACATGATCCCCCATGTTGTGCAAAAAAGCGGTTAG
CTCCTTCGGTCCTCCGATCGTTGTCAGAAGTAAGTTGGCCGCAGTGTTATCACTCATGGTTATGGCAGCA
CTGCATAATTCTCTTACTGTCATGCCATCCGTAAGATGCTTTTCTGTGACTGGTGAGTACTCAACCAAGT
CATTCTGAGAATAGTGTATGCGGCGACCGAGTTGCTCTTGCCCGGCGTCAATACGGGATAATACCGCGCC
ACATAGCAGAACTTTAAAAGTGCTCATCATTGGAAAACGTTCTTCGGGGCGAAAACTCTCAAGGATCTTA
CCGCTGTTGAGATCCAGTTCGATGTAACCCACTCGTGCACCCAACTGATCTTCAGCATCTTTTACTTTCA
CCAGCGTTTCTGGGTGAGCAAAAACAGGAAGGCAAAATGCCGCAAAAAAGGGAATAAGGGCGACACGGAA
ATGTTGAATACTCATACTCTTCCTTTTTCAATATTATTGAAGCATTTATCAGGGTTATTGTCTCATGAGC
GGATACATATTTGAATGTATTTAGAAAAATAAACAAATAGGGGTTCCGCGCACATTTCCCCGAAAAGTGC
CACCTAAATTGTAAGCGTTAATATTTTGTTAAAATTCGCGTTAAATTTTTGTTAAATCAGCTCATTTTTT
AACCAATAGGCCGAAATCGGCAAAATCCCTTATAAATCAAAAGAATAGACCGAGATAGGGT
[37 nt withheld, positions 5732-5768]
AAAGAACGTGGACTCCAACGTCAAAGG
[49 nt withheld, positions 5796-5844]
T
[91 nt withheld, positions 5846-5936]
G
[124 nt withheld, positions 5938-6061]
CCCATTCGCCATTCAGGCTGCGCAACTGTTGGGAAGGGCGATCGGTGCGGGCCTCTTCGCTATTACGCCA
GCTGGCGAAAGGGGGATGTGCTGCAAGGCGATTAAGTTGGGTAACGCCAGGGTTTTCCCAGTCACGACGT
TGTAAAACGACGGCCAGTGAATTG
Features (pLannotate 1.2.2; 16 found; start..end, strand, type, name):
      1..19      +  promoter       T7 promoter: promoter for bacteriophage T7 RNA polymerase
     28..51      +  misc_feature   MCS (fragment): pBluescript multiple cloning site
     52..85      +  protein_bind   loxP: Cre-mediated recombination occurs in the 8-bp core sequence (GCATACAT). Cre recombinase
    446..462     +  promoter       chicken β-actin promoter (fragment): contains a 21-bp deletion relative to the standard chicken β-actin promoter
    480..2399    +  CDS            ELL2: ELL2_HUMAN - Experimental evidence at protein level: Swiss-Prot protein existence level 1. Elongation factor component of the super elongation complex (SEC), a complex required to increase the catalytic rate of RNA polymerase II transcription by suppressing transient pausing by the polymerase at multiple sites along the DNA. Component of the little elongation complex (LEC), a complex required to regulate small nuclear RNA (snRNA) gene transcription by RNA polymerase II and III (PubMed:22195968). Plays a role in immunoglobulin secretion in plasma cells: directs efficient alternative mRNA proces
   3384..3403    +  misc_feature   MCS (fragment): pBluescript multiple cloning site
   3415..3433    -  promoter       T3 promoter: promoter for bacteriophage T3 RNA polymerase
   3478..3494    -  protein_bind   lac operator: The lac repressor binds to the lac operator to inhibit transcription in E. coli. This inhibition can be relieved by adding lactose or isopropyl-β-D-thiogalactopyranoside (IPTG). lac repressor encoded by lacI
   3502..3532    -  promoter       lac promoter: promoter for the E. coli lac operon
   3547..3568    -  protein_bind   CAP binding site: CAP binding activates transcription in the presence of cAMP. E. coli catabolite activator protein
   3581..3673    -  CDS            lacI (fragment): lac repressor; lacI; The lac repressor binds to the lac operator to inhibit transcription in E. coli. This inhibition can be relieved by adding lactose or isopropyl-β-D-thiogalactopyranoside (IPTG).
   3856..4444    -  rep_origin     ori: high-copy-number ColE1/pMB1/pBR322/pUC origin of replication
   4615..5475    -  CDS            AmpR: β-lactamase; bla; confers resistance to ampicillin, carbenicillin, and related antibiotics
   5476..5580    -  promoter       AmpR promoter: bla
   5633..6061    -  rep_origin     f1 ori (sequence partly withheld): f1 bacteriophage origin of replication; arrow indicates direction of (+) strand synthesis
   6066..6223    -  CDS            lacZα (fragment): LacZα fragment of β-galactosidase; lacZ fragment
