[The description below was written by a language model from this plasmid's Addgene catalogue record and pLannotate feature annotations shown in this document.]
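Description:
Met133ILeu ELL2 is a pBluescript-based plasmid built as a template for in vitro transcription and translation of human ELL2 carrying a methionine-to-isoleucine substitution at residue 133. It is propagated in E. coli through a high-copy ColE1/pUC-type origin and selected with ampicillin via the β-lactamase gene and its native promoter. The backbone also retains the f1 phage origin for single-stranded DNA production, along with remnants of the lacZα region, the lac promoter/operator and a short lacI fragment typical of this vector family.

The ELL2 coding sequence of about 1.9 kb lies downstream of, and in the same orientation as, the T7 promoter, so T7 RNA polymerase produces sense RNA for translation in a cell-free system. A T3 promoter sits on the opposite side of the insert facing inward. ELL2 is a transcription elongation factor, a component of the super elongation complex, and is implicated in the altered mRNA processing that drives immunoglobulin secretion in plasma cells. The point mutation, introduced by site-directed mutagenesis, removes an internal methionine codon so that the translation products can be compared with those of the wild-type template to ask whether a shorter ELL2 species arises from internal initiation at that position.

The sequenced plasmid is about 6.2 kb, somewhat larger than the stated backbone and insert sizes combined. The feature table shows unannotated stretches flanking the coding sequence, roughly 1 kb of it downstream, as well as a loxP site and a very short chicken β-actin promoter match between the T7 promoter and the ELL2 start. These probably carry over from the source cDNA clone, but the record does not explain their origin or assign them a function.
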