Addgene plasmid #127259: Met133ILeu ELL2
Purpose: For in vitro translation of human ELL2 with Met133 mutated to Ileu to ask if there is internal initiation
Depositing lab: Christine Milcarek. Depositing organization: University of Pittsburgh (University, School of Medicine, and Cancer Institute). Publication: Transcription elongation factor ELL2 directs immunoglobulin secretion in plasma cells by stimulating altered RNA processing. Martincic K, Alkan SA, Cheatle A, Borghesi L, Milcarek C. Nat Immunol. 2009 Oct;10(10):1102-9. doi: 10.1038/ni.1786. Epub 2009 Sep 13. PubMed 19749764.
Backbone
  Vector backbone: pBluescript
  Backbone manufacturer: Addgene
  Backbone size w/o insert (bp): 3000
  Vector type: in vitro translation
Growth in bacteria
  Bacterial resistance: Ampicillin, 100 μg/mL
  Growth temperature: 37°C
  Growth strain: DH5alpha
  Copy number: Unknown
Gene/Insert
  Gene/Insert name: ELL2 (Met133 to Ileu) (alt name: CM522)
  Species: H. sapiens (human)
  Insert size (bp): 1900
  Mutation: Met133 to Ileu Quikchange
  Entrez Gene: ELL2 (a.k.a. MRCCAT1)
  Promoter: T7
  Cloning method: Unknown
  Sequencing primers: 5′ T7
Terms and licenses: Academic/Nonprofit Terms; Industry Terms: Not Available to Industry
Depositor comments: see Suppl figure 2 for translation
How to cite: Met133ILeu ELL2 was a gift from Christine Milcarek (Addgene plasmid # 127259 ; http://n2t.net/addgene:127259 ; RRID:Addgene_127259)
